>Addgene plasmid #53955 | DNMT3L_pCSdest | addgene partial sequence | sequence record 153828 | CMV-F 5'-CGCAAATGGGCGGTAGGCGTG-3'
ACCGCCATTCTGCCTGGGGACGTCGGAGCAAGCTTGATTTAGGTGACACTATAGAATACAAGCTACTTGT
TCTTTTTGCAGGATCCCATCGATTCGAATTCAAGGATCACAAGTTTGTACAAAAAAGCAGGCACCATGGC
GGCCATCCCAGCCCTGGACCCAGAGGCCGAGCCCAGCATGGACGTGATTTTGGTGGGATCCAGTGAGCTC
TCAAGCTCCGTTTCACCCGGGACAGGCAGAGATCTTATTGCATATGAAGTCAAGGCTAACCAGCGAAATA
TAGAAGACATCTGCATCTGCTGCGGAAGTCTCCAGGTTCACACACAGCACCCTCTGTTTGAGGGAGGGAT
CTGCGCCCCATGTAAGGACAAGTTCCTGGATGCCCTCTTCCTGTACGACGATGACGGGTACCAATCCTAC
TGCTCCATCTGCTGCTCCGGAGAGACGCTGCTCATCTGCGGAAACCCTGATTGCACCCGATGCTACTGCT
TCGAGTGTGTGGATAGCCTGGTCGGCCCCGGGACCTCGGGGAAGGTGCACGCCATGAGCAACTGGGTGTG
CTACCTGTGCCTGCCGTCCTCCCGAAGCGGGCTGCTGCAGCGTCGGAGGAAGTGGCGCAGCCAGCTCAAG
GCCTTCTACGACCGAGAGTCGGAGAATCCCCTTGAGATGTTCGAAACCGTGCCTGTGTGGAGGAGACAGC
CAGTCCGGGTGCTGTCCCTTTTTGAAGACATCAAGAAAGAGCTGACGAGTTTGGGCTTTTTGGAAAGTGG
TTCTGACCCGGGACAACTGAAGCATGTGGTTGATGTCACAGACACAGTGAGGAAGGATGTGGAGGAGTGG
