>Addgene plasmid #53955 | DNMT3L_pCSdest | addgene partial sequence | sequence record 153829 | EBV-Rev 5'-GTGGTTTGTCCAAACTCATC-3'
TACGACTCACTATAGTTCTAGAGGCTCGAGAGGATCACCACTTTGTACAAGAAAGCTGGGTTTTATAAAG
AGGAAGTGAGTTCTGTTGAAAAATACTTGAAATATTCTCTTAGGGGGAGAAAGCAGTTCTTCACCAGCTT
GGTGGGCCACTTGGCCGCGAGCTTCGAGCTCTGCTTGTTCTGGGCCAGCAGGGACAATTCTTCTTCCGAA
ACCAGAGCCCAGTGCCTGCTCCTTATGGCTGGGATGTTGCTCCACACGCGGACAGCATTCTGCAAGGATC
CGCCGTGGACATCTGGGATGGTGACTGGCTCCATCTCCAGGAAGCGAGATGCGACGTCCAGGTCTTCCTT
GTTCAGCACCAGATTGTCCACGAACATCCAGAAGAAGGGCCCGGGGCTGCCTGGCTTGGGCCGTGCGTAC
TGCAGGAGCCGGTGGAACTGGAACAGGTACCAGCTGGGAGGACGGTCACAGGTGTGGCCCAGGGGAGGTG
TGGCGCCGTACACAAGATCGAAGGGTCCCCACTCCTCCACATCCTTCCTCACTGTGTCTGTGACATCAAC
CACATGCTTCAGTTGTCCCGGGTCAGAACCACTTTCCAAAAAGCCCAAACTCGTCAGCTCTTTCTTGATG
TCTTCAAAAAGGGACAGCACCCGGACTGGCTGTCTCCTCCACACAGGCACGGTTTCGAACATCTCAAGGG
GATTCTCCGACTCTCGGTCGTA
