[The description below was written by a language model from this plasmid's Addgene catalogue record.]
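Description:
DNMT3L_pCSdest is an expression plasmid carrying the human DNMT3L coding sequence (an insert of about 1.16 kb) in the pCSDest backbone, a Gateway destination vector of roughly 4.1 kb derived from the pCS2 family. The insert was introduced by Gateway recombination, so the open reading frame is expected to be flanked by the att site scars left by that reaction. The plasmid is maintained in E. coli at high copy number under ampicillin selection. No feature table accompanies the record, so the origin of replication, polyadenylation signal and other backbone elements are not itemised, and no epitope tag or reporter fusion is recorded.

The record lists two promoters upstream of the insert, CMV and SP6, which give the construct a dual purpose. The CMV promoter drives constitutive expression after transfection into mammalian cells or injection of DNA into vertebrate embryos. The SP6 bacteriophage promoter allows in vitro transcription of sense mRNA from the same template, the usual route for producing synthetic message for embryo microinjection. DNMT3L encodes a DNA methyltransferase 3-like protein, a catalytically inactive regulatory partner of the de novo DNA methyltransferases, and it lies on human chromosome 21.

The associated publication describes a survey of the effects of expressing human chromosome 21 genes on early zebrafish development. This suggests the plasmid is one clone from a set built to overexpress individual chromosome 21 genes in embryos and to score the resulting developmental phenotypes. The depositor comment points to a reference cDNA accession as the apparent source of the insert.
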