Addgene plasmid #53955: DNMT3L_pCSdest
Depositing lab: Roger Reeves. Depositing organization: Johns Hopkins University and School of Medicine. Publication: Survey of Human Chromosome 21 Gene Expression Effects on Early Development in Danio rerio. Edie S, Zaghloul NA, Leitch CC, Klinedinst DK, Lebron J, Thole JF, McCallion AS, Katsanis N, Reeves RH. G3 (Bethesda). 2018 Jul 2;8(7):2215-2223. doi: 10.1534/g3.118.200144. PubMed 29760202.
Backbone
  Vector backbone: pCSDest
  Backbone manufacturer: Lawson Lab (Addgene Plasmid 22423)
  Backbone size w/o insert (bp): 4095
  Vector type: Mammalian Expression
Growth in bacteria
  Bacterial resistance: Ampicillin, 100 μg/mL
  Growth temperature: 37°C
  Growth strain: Top10
  Copy number: High Copy
Gene/Insert
  Gene/Insert name: DNMT3L
  Species: H. sapiens (human)
  Insert size (bp): 1161
  Entrez Gene: DNMT3L
  Promoter: SP6 and CMV
  Cloning method: Gateway Cloning
  Sequencing primers: 5′ CMV-F; 3′ EBV-Rev
Terms and licenses: Academic/Nonprofit Terms; Industry Terms
Depositor comments: BC002560
How to cite: DNMT3L_pCSdest was a gift from Roger Reeves (Addgene plasmid # 53955 ; http://n2t.net/addgene:53955 ; RRID:Addgene_53955)
